>Addgene plasmid #24448 | KRP85 | addgene partial sequence | sequence record 30399 | 24448 with GFP-R
GTCTTCTCCTTTACTCATACTAGNTTTGTAATAGTGCATCAATAGAGCTTGCCATAGATGCTTGTTTCTT
CTTTCCAGTCTTTGGTCTCCCTGATGATGTCTTTGGTCTTCCTGACTTGCCCTGCGATGGTTTATACTTC
ATACCTCCCCCTTCTAGGTTGTAGGTCAGGAAAACATTCGATAGATCCGCCTCACCATAGGCCAGGCTCT
TGCCCTTGTCTGCTACTGGCGTCTGCTTGCGCATGTTGTTCCCGGTGTATGCAACACTTTTCAGTTGCCA
TTCCCCTATGTCTTCATTCCAGTGTACATACTGCTCTATCATCTCTTGGAACTCCCGTGGTATGAAGCTA
TCAATGATGAGCATGGATAGCCGGAGTTCTCGGCTCAGCTCTCTTACGTTCTCCAGCAATGCTTCCATCT
CTCTCTGGTGCTCTGCCTGCATGTCAGCAACCTCTGACTTGGCTTGCATGAGCATGGTCCAGACCTTCTT
GAGTTTCTTGGTCTTACCGTGGGCCTCATCCTGGAGACTGCTGTACTTCTCCTCGATGTCCATCCTCTCC
TGCTCCCTCTCCTCCATCATCTTCCTCATGGACTCCTGCTTGGCCATGCGCTCCTTCATCTCCAGGGCAG
ACTGCTCCAGGAGCTGCTCCTGCTCCTCAGACTTGGCCAGGAGATCCACCCCGCCCACGATCAGCTTCTT
CTGGATGGCGTTGAGCTTCTCGTTAAAA
