>Addgene plasmid #24448 | KRP85 | addgene partial sequence | sequence record 30400 | 24448 with T7
CTTTAAGAAGGAGATATACATATGCCGGGTGGCAGCAGTGGTAATGACAATGTGCGAGTGGTGGTGCGAT
GTCGTCCTCTCAACTCCAAGGAGACGGGCCAAGGGTTTAAATCTGTGGTCAAGATGGACGAGATGAGGGG
TACCGTACAGGTCACAAACCCCAATGCACCCAGCGGGGAGCCCCCAAAGTCGTTCACCTTTGACACAGTG
TTTGCGCCCGGTGCCAAGCAGACTGATGTCTACAACCAGACGGCGAGACCCATCGTAGATGCTATCATTG
AGGGGTACAACGGGACTATATTTGCCTACGGTCAGACAGGTACAGGAAAGACGTTCACCATGGAAGGAGT
ACGATCTCAACCAGAACTCAGGGGCATCATTCCCAACTCATTCGCTCACATTTTTGGACACATAGCTAAA
GAGCAGGAAAATGTCAGGTTCCTAGTTAGGGTGTCATATTTGGAGATCTACAATGAAGAAGTGAAGGATT
TATTAGGCAAAGACCAGCAGCATAGATTAGAGGTCAAAGAGCGGCCGGATGTTGGTGTCTATGTCAAAGA
CCTTTCTGCATTCGTTGTTAACAACGCAGATGATATGGACAGGATAATGACTCTAGGAAACAAAAACAGA
TCTGTGGGGGCGACAAACATGAATGAATCAAGTTCTCGTTCCCATGCCATTTTCCANCCATTACGTTTGG
AAAAGGAGTGACATGGGGTCTA
