[The description below was written by a language model from this plasmid's Addgene catalogue record.]
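Description:
KRP85 is a bacterial expression plasmid built on the pET17b backbone (about 3.3 kb without insert). It carries ampicillin resistance for selection and is recorded as a high-copy plasmid maintained in a standard E. coli cloning strain. No feature table accompanies the record, so the promoter is not explicitly annotated. pET17b is a T7-driven vector, however, and the listed T7 and T7-terminator sequencing primers fit an insert placed between a T7 promoter and T7 terminator. In such vectors, transcription depends on T7 RNA polymerase supplied by a suitable expression host, which is distinct from the cloning strain used for propagation.

The payload is a roughly 1.5 kb insert from sea urchin encoding KRP85, one of the motor subunits of the heteromeric kinesin-II complex. It was cloned by restriction digestion between NdeI and XhoI sites, and the record does not say whether these sites survive. GFP is fused to the C-terminus of the kinesin sequence, joined by a short Thr-Ser linker according to the depositor's comments. The recorded insert size is modest for a motor subunit, but the record does not say whether the coding sequence is full length or truncated, or whether the stated size includes GFP.

The associated publication concerns the single-molecule behaviour of monomeric and heteromeric kinesins. This suggests the construct was used to produce recombinant fluorescent KRP85 in bacteria so that individual motor molecules could be observed by fluorescence microscopy in motility and processivity assays. The record lists no additional purification tag.
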