Addgene plasmid #24448: KRP85
Depositing lab: Ron Vale. Depositing organization: University of California, San Francisco (UCSF). Publication: Single-molecule behavior of monomeric and heteromeric kinesins. Pierce DW, Hom-Booher N, Otsuka AJ, Vale RD. Biochemistry. 1999 Apr 27. 38(17):5412-21. 10.1021/bi9830009 PubMed 10220328.
Backbone
  Vector backbone: pET17b
  Backbone size w/o insert (bp): 3300
  Vector type: Bacterial Expression
Growth in bacteria
  Bacterial resistance: Ampicillin, 100 μg/mL
  Growth temperature: 37°C
  Growth strain: DH5alpha
  Copy number: High Copy
Gene/Insert
  Gene/Insert name: Kinesin II (alt name: KRP85-GFP)
  Species: Sea urchin
  Insert size (bp): 1500
  Entrez Gene: KRP85 (a.k.a. KRP85, SPKRP85)
  Tag / fusion protein: GFP (C terminal on insert)
  Cloning method: Restriction Enzyme; 5′ cloning site NdeI (unknown if destroyed); 3′ cloning site XhoI (unknown if destroyed)
  Sequencing primers: 5′ T7, GFP-R; 3′ T7-term
Terms and licenses: Academic/Nonprofit Terms; Industry Terms: Not Available to Industry
Depositor comments: Thr-Ser linker between the KRP and GFP
How to cite: KRP85 was a gift from Ron Vale (Addgene plasmid # 24448 ; http://n2t.net/addgene:24448 ; RRID:Addgene_24448)
